Addgene plasmid #239721: pKG2077_pGEEC518_pShip-CAG-mRuby2-WPRE
Purpose: Plasmid expressing mRuby2 with the CAG promoter and WPRE 3' UTR
Depositing lab: Kate Galloway. Depositing organization: Massachusetts Institute of Technology. Publication: High-resolution profiling reveals coupled transcriptional and translational regulation of transgenes. Peterman EL, Ploessl DS, Love KS, Sanabria V, Daniels RF, Johnstone CP, Godavarti DR, Kabaria SR, Oakes CG, Pai AA, Galloway KE. Nucleic Acids Research, Volume 53, Issue 11, 24 June 2025, gkaf528 10.1093/nar/gkaf528 PubMed 39651241.
Backbone
  Vector backbone: pShip
  Vector type: Synthetic Biology
Growth in bacteria
  Bacterial resistance: Kanamycin, 50 μg/mL
  Growth temperature: 30°C
  Growth strain: NEB Stable
  Copy number: High Copy
Gene/Insert
  Gene/Insert name: mRuby2
  Species: Entacmaea quadricolor
  Cloning method: Golden Gate
Terms and licenses: Academic/Nonprofit Terms; Industry Terms: Not Available to Industry
Depositor comments: Please visit https://doi.org/10.1101/2024.11.26.625483 for bioRxiv preprint.
How to cite: pKG2077_pGEEC518_pShip-CAG-mRuby2-WPRE was a gift from Kate Galloway (Addgene plasmid # 239721 ; http://n2t.net/addgene:239721 ; RRID:Addgene_239721)
