[The description below was written by a language model from this plasmid's Addgene catalogue record and pLannotate feature annotations shown in this document.]
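Description:
pKG2077_pGEEC518_pShip-CAG-mRuby2-WPRE is a compact (about 5.1 kb) synthetic-biology plasmid built on the pShip backbone by Golden Gate assembly, carrying a single mammalian-type transcription unit that expresses the red fluorescent protein mRuby2. It is propagated in E. coli from a high-copy ColE1/pUC-type origin and selected with kanamycin through an aph(3')-Ia aminoglycoside phosphotransferase gene. Two bacterial transcription terminators from the rrnB operon (T1 and T2) sit between the origin and the expression cassette, where they would be expected to insulate the payload from backbone transcription.

The cassette is driven by the CAG promoter, annotated here as its component parts: the human cytomegalovirus immediate-early enhancer, the chicken β-actin promoter (detected as two fragments, one carrying a 21-bp deletion relative to the standard version), and the chimeric chicken β-actin/rabbit β-globin intron. This combination gives strong constitutive expression across many cell types. Downstream lies the mRuby2 coding sequence, a constitutively fluorescent red protein derived from Entacmaea quadricolor, followed by the woodchuck hepatitis virus posttranscriptional regulatory element, which serves as the 3' UTR and generally raises transgene output by improving transcript processing and stability. No polyadenylation signal was annotated in the feature table, so the record does not state which one, if any, terminates the transcript. No viral packaging elements, integration sites, or dedicated eukaryotic selection cassette are annotated, which is consistent with delivery by transfection. The plasmid appears to belong to a set of constructs used to profile how regulatory parts shape the transcriptional and translational output of transgenes, with mRuby2 fluorescence as the readout.
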