Features (pLannotate 1.2.2; 10 found; start..end, strand, type, name):
    123..932     +  CDS            KanR: aminoglycoside phosphotransferase; aph(3')-Ia; confers resistance to kanamycin in bacteria or G418 (Geneticin®) in eukaryotes
   1022..1610    +  rep_origin     ori: high-copy-number ColE1/pMB1/pBR322/pUC origin of replication
   1778..1821    -  terminator     rrnB T1 terminator: Escherichia coli rrnB; transcription terminator T1 from the E. coli rrnB gene
   1953..1980    +  terminator     rrnB T2 terminator: transcription terminator T2 from the E. coli rrnB gene
   2110..2413    +  enhancer       CMV enhancer: human cytomegalovirus immediate early enhancer
   2415..2579    +  promoter       chicken β-actin promoter (fragment): No description available
   2644..2666    +  promoter       chicken β-actin promoter (fragment): contains a 21-bp deletion relative to the standard chicken β-actin promoter
   2706..3710    +  intron         chimeric intron: chimera between introns from chicken β-actin and rabbit β-globin
   3769..4479    +  CDS            mRuby2: mRuby2 is a basic (constitutively fluorescent) red fluorescent protein published in 2012, derived from Entacmaea quadricolor. It has moderate acid sensitivity.
   4493..1       +  misc_feature   WPRE (across the origin): woodchuck hepatitis virus posttranscriptional regulatory element
>Addgene plasmid #239721 | pKG2077_pGEEC518_pShip-CAG-mRuby2-WPRE | addgene full sequence | sequence record 478041 | Addgene NGS Result
CCGCTCGCTGACTGCAGGTGCCCGTGTCTCAAAATCTCTGATGTTACATTGCACAAGATAAAAATATATC
ATCATGAACAATAAAACTGTCTGCTTACATAAACAGTAATACAAGGGGTGTTATGAGCCATATTCAACGG
GAAACGTCGAGGCCGCGATTAAATTCCAACATGGATGCTGATTTATATGGGTATAAATGGGCTCGCGATA
ATGTCGGGCAATCAGGTGCGACAATCTATCGCTTGTATGGGAAGCCCGATGCGCCAGAGTTGTTTCTGAA
ACATGGCAAAGGTAGCGTTGCCAATGATGTTACAGATGAGATGGTCAGACTAAACTGGCTGACGGAATTT
ATGCCTCTTCCGACCATCAAGCATTTTATCCGTACTCCTGGTGATGCATGGTTACTCACCACTGCGATCC
CCGGAAAAACAGCATTCCAGGTATTAGAAGAATATCCTGATTCAGGTGAAAATATTGTTGATGCGCTGGC
AGTGTTCCTGCGCCGGTTGCATTCGATTCCTGTTTGTAATTGTCCTTTTAACAGCGATCGCGTATTTCGT
CTAGCTCAGGCGCAATCACGAATGAATAACGGTTTGGTTGATGCGAGTGATTTTGATGACGAGCGTAATG
GCTGGCCTGTTGAACAAGTCTGGAAAGAAATGCATAAACTTTTGCCATTCTCACCGGATTCAGTCGTCAC
TCATGGTGATTTCTCACTTGATAACCTTATTTTTGACGAGGGGAAATTAATAGGTTGTATTGATGTTGGA
CGAGTCGGAATCGCAGACCGATACCAGGATCTTGCCATCCTATGGAACTGCCTCGGTGAGTTTTCTCCTT
CATTACAGAAACGGCTTTTTCAAAAATATGGTATTGATAATCCTGATATGAATAAATTGCAGTTTCATTT
GATGCTCGATGAGTTTTTCTAATCAGAATTGGTTAATTGGTTGTAACATTATTCAGATTGGGCCCCGTTC
CACTGAGCGTCAGACCCCGTAGAAAAGATCAAAGGATCTTCTTGAGATCCTTTTTTTCTGCGCGTAATCT
GCTGCTTGCAAACAAAAAAACCACCGCTACCAGCGGTGGTTTGTTTGCCGGATCAAGAGCTACCAACTCT
TTTTCCGAAGGTAACTGGCTTCAGCAGAGCGCAGATACCAAATACTGTTCTTCTAGTGTAGCCGTAGTTA
GGCCACCACTTCAAGAACTCTGTAGCACCGCCTACATACCTCGCTCTGCTAATCCTGTTACCAGTGGCTG
CTGCCAGTGGCGATAAGTCGTGTCTTACCGGGTTGGACTCAAGACGATAGTTACCGGATAAGGCGCAGCG
GTCGGGCTGAACGGGGGGTTCGTGCACACAGCCCAGCTTGGAGCGAACGACCTACACCGAACTGAGATAC
CTACAGCGTGAGCTATGAGAAAGCGCCACGCTTCCCGAAGGGAGAAAGGCGGACAGGTATCCGGTAAGCG
GCAGGGTCGGAACAGGAGAGCGCACGAGGGAGCTTCCAGGGGGAAACGCCTGGTATCTTTATAGTCCTGT
CGGGTTTCGCCACCTCTGACTTGAGCGTCGATTTTTGTGATGCTCGTCAGGGGGGCGGAGCCTATGGAAA
AACGCCAGCAACGCGGCCTTTTTACGGTTCCTGGCCTTTTGCTGGCCTTTTGCTCACATGTTCTTTCCTG
CGTTATCCCCTGATTCTGTGGATAACCGTATTACCGCTAGCATGGATCTCGGGGACGTCTAACTACTAAG
CGAGAGTAGGGAACTGCCAGGCATCAAATAAAACGAAAGGCTCAGTCGGAAGACTGGGCCTTTCGTTTTA
TCTGTTGTTTGTCGGTGAACGCTCTCCTGAGTAGGACAAATCCGCCGGGAGCGGATTTGAACGTTGTGAA
GCAACGGCCCGGAGGGTGGCGGGCAGGACGCCCGCCATAAACTGCCAGGCATCAAACTAAGCAGAAGGCC
ATCCTGACGGATGGCCTTTTTGCGTTTCTACAAACTCTTCCTGTTAGTTAGTTACTTAAGCTCGGGCCCA
CCTGCAGTCTACTTACTACTAGTTATTAATAGTAATCAATTACGGGGTCATTAGTTCATAGCCCATATAT
GGAGTTCCGCGTTACATAACTTACGGTAAATGGCCCGCCTGGCTGACCGCCCAACGACCCCCGCCCATTG
ACGTCAATAATGACGTATGTTCCCATAGTAACGCCAATAGGGACTTTCCATTGACGTCAATGGGTGGAGT
ATTTACGGTAAACTGCCCACTTGGCAGTACATCAAGTGTATCATATGCCAAGTACGCCCCCTATTGACGT
CAATGACGGTAAATGGCCCGCCTGGCATTATGCCCAGTACATGACCTTATGGGACTTTCCTACTTGGCAG
TACATCTACGTATTAGTCATCGCTATTACCATGGTCGAGGTGAGCCCCACGTTCTGCTTCACTCTCCCCA
TCTCCCCCCCCTCCCCACCCCCAATTTTGTATTTATTTATTTTTTAATTATTTTGTGCAGCGATGGGGGC
GGGGGGGGGGGGGGGGCGCGCGCCGGGGGGGGGGGGGGGGGGGGGGGGGGGGGGGGGGGGGGGGGGGGGG
GGGGGGGGGGGGGGCCAGGGGGGGGGGGGGGCCCCGGAGTTTTTCTTTTTTAACGGGGGGGGGGGGGGGG
GGGGGCTTAAAAAAAAGAGGGCGGCGGGCGCGGGGGGGGCCTGCGCGCTGCCTTCGCCCCGTGCCCCGCT
CCGCCGCCGCCTCGCGCCGCCCGCCCCGGCTCTGACTGACCGCGTTACTCCCACAGGTGAGCGGGCGGGA
CGGCCCTTCTCCTCCGGGCTGTAATTAGCGCTTGGTTTAATGACGGCTTGTTTCTTTTCTGTGGCTGCGT
GAAAGCCTTGAGGGGCTCCGGGAGGGCCCTTTGTGCGGGGGGAGCGGCTCGGGGGGTGCGTGCGTGTGTG
TGTGCGTGGGGAGCGCCGCGTGCGGCTCCGCGCTGCCCGGCGGCTGTGAGCGCTGCGGGCGCGGCGCGGG
GCTTTGTGCGCTCCGCAGTGTGCGCGAGGGGAGCGCGGCCGGGGGCGGTGCCCCGCGGTGCGGGGGGGGC
TGCGAGGGGAACAAAGGCTGCGTGCGGGGTGTGTGCGTGGGGGGGTGAGCAGGGGGTGTGGGCGCGTCGG
TCGGGCTGCAACCCCCCCTGCACCCCCCTCCCCGAGTTGCTGAGCACGGCCCGGCTTCGGGTGCGGGGCT
CCGTACGGGGCGTGGCGCGGGGCTCGCCGTGCCGGGCGGGGGGTGGCGGCAGGTGGGGGTGCCGGGCGGG
GCGGGGCCGCCTCGGGCCGGGGAGGGCTCGGGGGAGGGGCGCGGCGGCCCCCGGAGCGCCGGCGGCTGTC
GAGGCGCGGCGAGCCGCAGCCATTGCCTTTTATGGTAATCGTGCGAGAGGGCGCAGGGACTTCCTTTGTC
CCAAATCTGTGCGGAGCCGAAATCTGGGAGGCGCCGCCGCACCCCCTCTAGCGGGCGCGGGGCGAAGCGG
TGCGGCGCCGGCAGGAAGGAAATGGGCGGGGAGGGCCTTCGTGCGTCGCCGCGCCGCCGTCCCCTTCTCC
CTCTCCAGCCTCGGGGCTGTCCGCGGGGGGACGGCTGCCTTCGGGGGGGACGGGGCAGGGCGGGGTTCGG
CTTCTGGCGTGTGACCGGCGGCTCTAGAGCCTCTGCTAACCATGTTCATGCCTTCTTCTTTTTCCTACAG
CTCCTGGGCAACGTGCTGGTTATTGTGCTGTCTCATCATTTTGGCAAAAATGGCCACCATGGTGTCTAAG
GGCGAAGAGCTGATCAAGGAAAATATGCGTATGAAGGTGGTCATGGAAGGTTCGGTCAACGGCCACCAAT
TCAAATGCACAGGTGAAGGAGAAGGCAATCCGTACATGGGAACTCAAACCATGAGGATCAAAGTCATCGA
GGGAGGACCCCTGCCATTTGCCTTTGACATTCTTGCCACGTCGTTCATGTATGGCAGCCGTACTTTTATC
AAGTACCCGAAAGGCATTCCTGATTTCTTTAAACAGTCCTTTCCTGAGGGTTTTACTTGGGAAAGAGTTA
CGAGATACGAAGATGGTGGAGTCGTCACCGTCATGCAGGACACCAGCCTTGAGGATGGCTGTCTCGTTTA
CCACGTCCAAGTCAGAGGGGTAAACTTTCCCTCCAATGGTCCCGTGATGCAGAAGAAGACCAAGGGTTGG
GAGCCTAATACAGAGATGATGTATCCAGCAGATGGTGGTCTGAGGGGATACACTCATATGGCACTGAAAG
TTGATGGTGGTGGCCATCTGTCTTGCTCTTTCGTAACAACTTACAGGTCAAAAAAGACCGTCGGGAACAT
CAAGATGCCCGGTATCCATGCCGTTGATCACCGCCTGGAAAGGTTAGAGGAAAGTGACAATGAAATGTTC
GTAGTACAACGCGAACACGCAGTTGCCAAGTTCGCCGGGCTTGGTGGTGGGATGGACGAGCTGTACAAGT
AACAACGCCGATAATCAACCTCTGGATTACAAAATTTGTGAAAGATTGACTGGTATTCTTAACTATGTTG
CTCCTTTTACGCTATGTGGATACGCTGCTTTAATGCCTTTGTATCATGCTATTGCTTCCCGTATGGCTTT
CATTTTCTCCTCCTTGTATAAATCCTGGTTGCTGTCTCTTTATGAGGAGTTGTGGCCCGTTGTCAGGCAA
CGTGGCGTGGTGTGCACTGTGTTTGCTGACGCAACCCCCACTGGTTGGGGCATTGCCACCACCTGTCAGC
TCCTTTCCGGGACTTTCGCTTTCCCCCTCCCTATTGCCACGGCGGAACTCATCGCCGCCTGCCTTGCCCG
CTGCTGGACAGGGGCTCGGCTGTTGGGCACTGACAATTCCGTGGTGTTGTCGGGGAAATCATCGTCCTTT
CCTTGGCTGCTCGCCTGTGTTGCCACCTGGATTCTGCGCGGGACGTCCTTCTGCTACGTCCCTTCGGCCC
TCAATCCAGCGGACCTTCCTTCCCGCGGCCTGCTGCCGGCTCTGCGGCCTCTTCCGCGTCTTCGCCTTCG
CCCTCAGACGAGTCGGATCTCCCTTTGGGCCGCCTCCCCG
